>Addgene plasmid #89594 | pTH860-gst-optec A180Q | depositor full sequence | sequence record 193903 | pTH860-gst-optec A180Q sequence 5935 bps
TGGCGAATGGG
[124 nt withheld, positions 12-135]
C
[91 nt withheld, positions 137-227]
A
[49 nt withheld, positions 229-277]
CCTTTGACGTTGGAGTCCACGTTCTTT
[37 nt withheld, positions 305-341]
ACCCTATCTCGGTCTATTCTTTTGATTTATAAGGGATTTTGCCGATTTCGGCCTATTGGTTAAAAAATGA
GCTGATTTAACAAAAATTTAACGCGAATTTTAACAAAATATTAACGTTTACAATTTCAGGTGGCACTTTT
CGGGGAAATGTGCGCGGAACCCCTATTTGTTTATTTTTCTAAATACATTCAAATATGTATCCGCTCATGA
ATTAATTCTTAGAAAAACTCATCGAGCATCAAATGAAACTGCAATTTATTCATATCAGGATTATCAATAC
CATATTTTTGAAAAAGCCGTTTCTGTAATGAAGGAGAAAACTCACCGAGGCAGTTCCATAGGATGGCAAG
ATCCTGGTATCGGTCTGCGATTCCGACTCGTCCAACATCAATACAACCTATTAATTTCCCCTCGTCAAAA
ATAAGGTTATCAAGTGAGAAATCACCATGAGTGACGACTGAATCCGGTGAGAATGGCAAAAGTTTATGCA
TTTCTTTCCAGACTTGTTCAACAGGCCAGCCATTACGCTCGTCATCAAAATCACTCGCATCAACCAAACC
GTTATTCATTCGTGATTGCGCCTGAGCGAGACGAAATACGCGATCGCTGTTAAAAGGACAATTACAAACA
GGAATCGAATGCAACCGGCGCAGGAACACTGCCAGCGCATCAACAATATTTTCACCTGAATCAGGATATT
CTTCTAATACCTGGAATGCTGTTTTCCCGGGGATCGCAGTGGTGAGTAACCATGCATCATCAGGAGTACG
GATAAAATGCTTGATGGTCGGAAGAGGCATAAATTCCGTCAGCCAGTTTAGTCTGACCATCTCATCTGTA
ACATCATTGGCAACGCTACCTTTGCCATGTTTCAGAAACAACTCTGGCGCATCGGGCTTCCCATACAATC
GATAGATTGTCGCACCTGATTGCCCGACATTATCGCGAGCCCATTTATACCCATATAAATCAGCATCCAT
GTTGGAATTTAATCGCGGCCTAGAGCAAGACGTTTCCCGTTGAATATGGCTCATAACACCCCTTGTATTA
CTGTTTATGTAAGCAGACAGTTTTATTGTTCATGACCAAAATCCCTTAACGTGAGTTTTCGTTCCACTGA
GCGTCAGACCCCGTAGAAAAGATCAAAGGATCTTCTTGAGATCCTTTTTTTCTGCGCGTAATCTGCTGCT
TGCAAACAAAAAAACCACCGCTACCAGCGGTGGTTTGTTTGCCGGATCAAGAGCTACCAACTCTTTTTCC
GAAGGTAACTGGCTTCAGCAGAGCGCAGATACCAAATACTGTCCTTCTAGTGTAGCCGTAGTTAGGCCAC
CACTTCAAGAACTCTGTAGCACCGCCTACATACCTCGCTCTGCTAATCCTGTTACCAGTGGCTGCTGCCA
GTGGCGATAAGTCGTGTCTTACCGGGTTGGACTCAAGACGATAGTTACCGGATAAGGCGCAGCGGTCGGG
CTGAACGGGGGGTTCGTGCACACAGCCCAGCTTGGAGCGAACGACCTACACCGAACTGAGATACCTACAG
CGTGAGCTATGAGAAAGCGCCACGCTTCCCGAAGGGAGAAAGGCGGACAGGTATCCGGTAAGCGGCAGGG
TCGGAACAGGAGAGCGCACGAGGGAGCTTCCAGGGGGAAACGCCTGGTATCTTTATAGTCCTGTCGGGTT
TCGCCACCTCTGACTTGAGCGTCGATTTTTGTGATGCTCGTCAGGGGGGCGGAGCCTATGGAAAAACGCC
AGCAACGCGGCCTTTTTACGGTTCCTGGCCTTTTGCTGGCCTTTTGCTCACATGTTCTTTCCTGCGTTAT
CCCCTGATTCTGTGGATAACCGTATTACCGCCTTTGAGTGAGCTGATACCGCTCGCCGCAGCCGAACGAC
CGAGCGCAGCGAGTCAGTGAGCGAGGAAGCGGAAGAGCGCCTGATGCGGTATTTTCTCCTTACGCATCTG
TGCGGTATTTCACACCGCATATATGGTGCACTCTCAGTACAATCTGCTCTGATGCCGCATAGTTAAGCCA
GTATACACTCCGCTATCGCTACGTGACTGGGTCATGGCTGCGCCCCGACACCCGCCAACACCCGCTGACG
CGCCCTGACGGGCTTGTCTGCTCCCGGCATCCGCTTACAGACAAGCTGTGACCGTCTCCGGGAGCTGCAT
GTGTCAGAGGTTTTCACCGTCATCACCGAAACGCGCGAGGCAGCTGCGGTAAAGCTCATCAGCGTGGTCG
TGAAGCGATTCACAGATGTCTGCCTGTTCATCCGCGTCCAGCTCGTTGAGTTTCTCCAGAAGCGTTAATG
TCTGGCTTCTGATAAAGCGGGCCATGTTAAGGGCGGTTTTTTCCTGTTTGGTCACTGATGCCTCCGTGTA
AGGGGGATTTCTGTTCATGGGGGTAATGATACCGATGAAACGAGAGAGGATGCTCACGATACGGGTTACT
GATGATGAACATGCCCGGTTACTGGAACGTTGTGAGGGTAAACAACTGGCGGTATGGATGCGGCGGGACC
AGAGAAAAATCACTCAGGGTCAATGCCAGCGCTTCGTTAATACAGATGTAGGTGTTCCACAGGGTAGCCA
GCAGCATCCTGCGATGCAGATCCGGAACATAATGGTGCAGGGCGCTGACTTCCGCGTTTCCAGACTTTAC
GAAACACGGAAACCGAAGACCATTCATGTTGTTGCTCAGGTCGCAGACGTTTTGCAGCAGCAGTCGCTTC
ACGTTCGCTCGCGTATCGGTGATTCATTCTGCTAACCAGTAAGGCAACCCCGCCAGCCTAGCCGGGTCCT
CAACGACAGGAGCACGATCATGCGCACCCGTGGGGCCGCCATGCCGGCGATAATGGCCTGCTTCTCGCCG
AAACGTTTGGTGGCGGGACCAGTGACGAAGGCTTGAGCGAGGGCGTGCAAGATTCCGAATACCGCAAGCG
ACAGGCCGATCATCGTCGCGCTCCAGCGAAAGCGGTCCTCGCCGAAAATGACCCAGAGCGCTGCCGGCAC
CTGTCCTACGAGTTGCATGATAAAGAAGACAGTCATAAGTGCGGCGACGATAGTCATGCCCCGCGCCCAC
CGGAAGGAGCTGACTGGGTTGAAGGCTCTCAAGGGCATCGGTCGAGATCCCGGTGCCTAATGAGTGAGCT
AACTTACATTAATTGCGTTGCGCTCACTGCCCGCTTTCCAGTCGGGAAACCTGTCGTGCCAGCTGCATTA
ATGAATCGGCCAACGCGCGGGGAGAGGCGGTTTGCGTATTGGGCGCCAGGGTGGTTTTTCTTTTCACCAG
TGAGACGGGCAACAGCTGATTGCCCTTCACCGCCTGGCCCTGAGAGAGTTGCAGCAAGCGGTCCACGCTG
GTTTGCCCCAGCAGGCGAAAATCCTGTTTGATGGTGGTTAACGGCGGGATATAACATGAGCTGTCTTCGG
TATCGTCGTATCCCACTACCGAGATATCCGCACCAACGCGCAGCCCGGACTCGGTAATGGCGCGCATTGC
GCCCAGCGCCATCTGATCGTTGGCAACCAGCATCGCAGTGGGAACGATGCCCTCATTCAGCATTTGCATG
GTTTGTTGAAAACCGGACATGGCACTCCAGTCGCCTTCCCGTTCCGCTATCGGCTGAATTTGATTGCGAG
TGAGATATTTATGCCAGCCAGCCAGACGCAGACGCGCCGAGACAGAACTTAATGGGCCCGCTAACAGCGC
GATTTGCTGGTGACCCAATGCGACCAGATGCTCCACGCCCAGTCGCGTACCGTCTTCATGGGAGAAAATA
ATACTGTTGATGGGTGTCTGGTCAGAGACATCAAGAAATAACGCCGGAACATTAGTGCAGGCAGCTTCCA
CAGCAATGGCATCCTGGTCATCCAGCGGATAGTTAATGATCAGCCCACTGACGCGTTGCGCGAGAAGATT
GTGCACCGCCGCTTTACAGGCTTCGACGCCGCTTCGTTCTACCATCGACACCACCACGCTGGCACCCAGT
TGATCGGCGCGAGATTTAATCGCCGCGACAATTTGCGACGGCGCGTGCAGGGCCAGACTGGAGGTGGCAA
CGCCAATCAGCAACGACTGTTTGCCCGCCAGTTGTTGTGCCACGCGGTTGGGAATGTAATTCAGCTCCGC
CATCGCCGCTTCCACTTTTTCCCGCGTTTTCGCAGAAACGTGGCTGGCCTGGTTCACCACGCGGGAAACG
GTCTGATAAGAGACACCGGCATACTCTGCGACATCGTATAACGTTACTGGTTTCACATTCACCACCCTGA
ATTGACTCTCTTCCGGGCGCTATCATGCCATACCGCGAAAGGTTTTGCGCCATTCGATGGTGTCCGGGAT
CTCGACGCTCTCCCTTATGCGACTCCTGCATTAGGAAGCAGCCCAGTAGTAGGTTGAGGCCGTTGAGCAC
CGCCGCCGCAAGGAATGGTGCATGCAAGGAGATGGCGCCCAACAGTCCCCCGGCCACGGGGCCTGCCACC
ATACCCACGCCGAAACAAGCGCTCATGAGCCCGAAGTGGCGAGCCCGATCTTCCCCATCGGTGATGTCGG
CGATATAGGCGCCAGCAACCGCACCTGTGGCGCCGGTGATGCCGGCCACGATGCGTCCGGCGTAGAGGAT
CGAGATCTCGATCCCGCGAAATTAATACGACTCACTATAGGGGAATTGTGAGCGGATAACAATTCCCCTC
TAGAAATAATTTTGTTTAACTTTAAGAAGGAGATATACCATGGGCCACCATCACCATCACCATCACCATA
GCCCGATTCTGGGCTATTGGAAAATTAAAGGCCTGGTGCAGCCGACCCGCCTGCTGCTGGAATATCTGGA
AGAAAAATATGAAGAACATCTGTATGAACGCGATGAAGGCGATAAATGGCGCAACAAAAAATTTGAACTG
GGCCTGGAATTTCCGAACCTGCCGTATTATATTGATGGCGATGTGAAACTGACCCAGAGCATGGCGATTA
TTCGCTATATTGCGGATAAACATAACATGCTGGGCGGCTGCCCGAAAGAACGCGCGGAAATTAGCATGCT
GGAAGGCGCGGTGCTGGATATTCGCTATGGCGTGAGCCGCATTGCGTATAGCAAAGATTTTGAAACCCTG
AAAGTGGATTTTCTGAGCAAACTGCCGGAAATGCTGAAAATGTTTGAAGATCGCCTGTGCCATAAAACCT
ATCTGAACGGCGATCATGTGACCCATCCGGATTTTATGCTGTATGATGCGCTGGATGTGGTGCTGTATAT
GGATCCGATGTGCCTGGATCAGTTTCCGAAACTGGTGTGCTTTAAAAAACGCATTGAAGCGATTCCGCAG
ATTGATAAATATCTGAAAAGCAGCAAATATATTGCGTGGCCGCTGCAGGGCTGGCAGGCGACCTTTGGCG
GCGGCGATCATCCGCCGAAATAATAAAAGCTTGCGGCCGCACTCGAGCACCACCACCACCACCACTGAGA
TCCGGCTGCTAACAAAGCCCGAAAGGAAGCTGAGTTGGCTGCTGCCACCGCTGAGCAATAACTAGCATAA
CCCCTTGGGGCCTCTAAACGGGTCTTGAGGGGTTTTTTGCTGAAAGGAGGAACTATATCCGGAT
Features (pLannotate 1.2.2; 20 found; start..end, strand, type, name):
     12..467     +  rep_origin     f1 ori (sequence partly withheld): f1 bacteriophage origin of replication; arrow indicates direction of (+) strand synthesis
    494..551     +  promoter       AmpR promoter (fragment): bla
    560..1375    -  CDS            KanR: aminoglycoside phosphotransferase; aph(3')-Ia; confers resistance to kanamycin in bacteria or G418 (Geneticin®) in eukaryotes
   1497..2085    +  rep_origin     ori: high-copy-number ColE1/pMB1/pBR322/pUC origin of replication
   2271..2413    -  misc_feature   bom: basis of mobility region from pBR322
   2515..2706    -  CDS            rop: Rop protein, which maintains plasmids at low copy number; rop
   2723..3103    +  CDS            YPB1_ECOLX: Protein predicted: Swiss-Prot protein existence level 4. From Escherichia coli.
   3175..3466    -  CDS            TcR (fragment): tetracycline efflux protein; tet; confers resistance to tetracycline
   3481..3502    -  protein_bind   CAP binding site: CAP binding activates transcription in the presence of cAMP. E. coli catabolite activator protein
   3515..4597    -  CDS            lacI: lac repressor; lacI; The lac repressor binds to the lac operator to inhibit transcription in E. coli. This inhibition can be relieved by adding lactose or isopropyl-β-D-thiogalactopyranoside (IPTG).
   4598..4675    -  promoter       lacI promoter: lacI
   4683..4962    -  CDS            TcR (fragment): tetracycline efflux protein; tet; confers resistance to tetracycline
   4984..5002    +  promoter       T7 promoter: promoter for bacteriophage T7 RNA polymerase
   5003..5027    +  protein_bind   lac operator: The lac repressor binds to the lac operator to inhibit transcription in E. coli. This inhibition can be relieved by adding lactose or isopropyl-β-D-thiogalactopyranoside (IPTG). lac repressor encoded by lacI
   5042..5064    +  RBS            RBS: efficient ribosome binding site from bacteriophage T7 gene 10 (Olins and Rangwala, 1989)
   5077..5100    +  CDS            8xHis: 8xHis affinity tag
   5101..5751    +  CDS            GST26_SCHJA: Experimental evidence at protein level: Swiss-Prot protein existence level 1. GST isoenzymes appear to play a central role in the parasite detoxification system. Other functions are also suspected including a role in increasing the solubility of haematin in the parasite gut. From Schistosoma japonicum (Blood fluke).
   5779..5796    +  CDS            9xHis (fragment): 9xHis affinity tag
   5806..5855    +  CDS            SET1 (fragment): solubility-enhancement tag derived from T7 phage gene 10B
   5863..5910    +  terminator     T7 terminator: transcription terminator for bacteriophage T7 RNA polymerase
