>Addgene plasmid #89594 | pTH860-gst-optec A180Q | addgene full sequence | sequence record 206044 | Addgene NGS Result
AACAGTCCCCCGGCCACGGGGCCTGCCACCATACCCACGCCGAAACAAGCGCTCATGAGCCCGAAGTGGC
GAGCCCGATCTTCCCCATCGGTGATGTCGGCGATATAGGCGCCAGCAACCGCACCTGTGGCGCCGGTGAT
GCCGGCCACGATGCGTCCGGCGTAGAGGATCGAGATCTCGATCCCGCGAAATTAATACGACTCACTATAG
GGGAATTGTGAGCGGATAACAATTCCCCTCTAGAAATAATTTTGTTTAACTTTAAGAAGGAGATATACCA
TGGGCCACCATCACCATCACCATCACCATAGCCCGATTCTGGGCTATTGGAAAATTAAAGGCCTGGTGCA
GCCGACCCGCCTGCTGCTGGAATATCTGGAAGAAAAATATGAAGAACATCTGTATGAACGCGATGAAGGC
GATAAATGGCGCAACAAAAAATTTGAACTGGGCCTGGAATTTCCGAACCTGCCGTATTATATTGATGGCG
ATGTGAAACTGACCCAGAGCATGGCGATTATTCGCTATATTGCGGATAAACATAACATGCTGGGCGGCTG
CCCGAAAGAACGCGCGGAAATTAGCATGCTGGAAGGCGCGGTGCTGGATATTCGCTATGGCGTGAGCCGC
ATTGCGTATAGCAAAGATTTTGAAACCCTGAAAGTGGATTTTCTGAGCAAACTGCCGGAAATGCTGAAAA
TGTTTGAAGATCGCCTGTGCCATAAAACCTATCTGAACGGCGATCATGTGACCCATCCGGATTTTATGCT
GTATGATGCGCTGGATGTGGTGCTGTATATGGATCCGATGTGCCTGGATCAGTTTCCGAAACTGGTGTGC
TTTAAAAAGCGCATTGAAGCGATTCCGCAGATTGATAAATATCTGAAAAGCAGCAAATATATTGCGTGGC
CGCTGCAGGGCTGGCAGGCGACCTTTGGCGGCGGCGATCATCCGCCGAAATAATAAAAGCTTGCGGCCGC
ACTCGAGCACCACCACCACCACCACTGAGATCCGGCTGCTAACAAAGCCCGAAAGGAAGCTGAGTTGGCT
GCTGCCACCGCTGAGCAATAACTAGCATAACCCCTTGGGGCCTCTAAACGGGTCTTGAGGGGTTTTTTGC
TGAAAGGAGGAACTATATCCGGATTGGCGAATGGG
[124 nt withheld, positions 1156-1279]
C
[91 nt withheld, positions 1281-1371]
A
[49 nt withheld, positions 1373-1421]
CCTTTGACGTTGGAGTCCACGTTCTTT
[37 nt withheld, positions 1449-1485]
ACCCTATCTCGGTCTATTCTTTTGATTTATAAGGGATTTTGCCGATTTCGGCCTATTGGTTAAAAAATGA
GCTGATTTAACAAAAATTTAACGCGAATTTTAACAAAATATTAACGCTTACAATTTAGGTGGCACTTTTC
GGGGAAATGTGCGCGGAACCCCTATTTGTTTATTTTTCTAAATACATTCAAATATGTATCCGCTCATGAA
TTAATTCTTAGAAAAACTCATCGAGCATCAAATGAAACTGCAATTTATTCATATCAGGATTATCAATACC
ATATTTTTGAAAAAGCCGTTTCTGTAATGAAGGAGAAAACTCACCGAGGCAGTTCCATAGGATGGCAAGA
TCCTGGTATCGGTCTGCGATTCCGACTCGTCCAACATCAATACAACCTATTAATTTCCCCTCGTCAAAAA
TAAGGTTATCAAGTGAGAAATCACCATGAGTGACGACTGAATCCGGTGAGAATGGCAAAAGTTTATGCAT
TTCTTTCCAGACTTGTTCAACAGGCCAGCCATTACGCTCGTCATCAAAATCACTCGCATCAACCAAACCG
TTATTCATTCGTGATTGCGCCTGAGCGAGACGAAATACGCGATCGCTGTTAAAAGGACAATTACAAACAG
GAATCGAATGCAACCGGCGCAGGAACACTGCCAGCGCATCAACAATATTTTCACCTGAATCAGGATATTC
TTCTAATACCTGGAATGCTGTTTTCCCGGGGATCGCAGTGGTGAGTAACCATGCATCATCAGGAGTACGG
ATAAAATGCTTGATGGTCGGAAGAGGCATAAATTCCGTCAGCCAGTTTAGTCTGACCATCTCATCTGTAA
CATCATTGGCAACGCTACCTTTGCCATGTTTCAGAAACAACTCTGGCGCATCGGGCTTCCCATACAATCG
ATAGATTGTCGCACCTGATTGCCCGACATTATCGCGAGCCCATTTATACCCATATAAATCAGCATCCATG
TTGGAATTTAATCGCGGCCTAGAGCAAGACGTTTCCCGTTGAATATGGCTCATAACACCCCTTGTATTAC
TGTTTATGTAAGCAGACAGTTTTATTGTTCATGACCAAAATCCCTTAACGTGAGTTTTCGTTCCACTGAG
CGTCAGACCCCGTAGAAAAGATCAAAGGATCTTCTTGAGATCCTTTTTTTCTGCGCGTAATCTGCTGCTT
GCAAACAAAAAAACCACCGCTACCAGCGGTGGTTTGTTTGCCGGATCAAGAGCTACCAACTCTTTTTCCG
AAGGTAACTGGCTTCAGCAGAGCGCAGATACCAAATACTGTCCTTCTAGTGTAGCCGTAGTTAGGCCACC
ACTTCAAGAACTCTGTAGCACCGCCTACATACCTCGCTCTGCTAATCCTGTTACCAGTGGCTGCTGCCAG
TGGCGATAAGTCGTGTCTTACCGGGTTGGACTCAAGACGATAGTTACCGGATAAGGCGCAGCGGTCGGGC
TGAACGGGGGGTTCGTGCACACAGCCCAGCTTGGAGCGAACGACCTACACCGAACTGAGATACCTACAGC
GTGAGCTATGAGAAAGCGCCACGCTTCCCGAAGGGAGAAAGGCGGACAGGTATCCGGTAAGCGGCAGGGT
CGGAACAGGAGAGCGCACGAGGGAGCTTCCAGGGGGAAACGCCTGGTATCTTTATAGTCCTGTCGGGTTT
CGCCACCTCTGACTTGAGCGTCGATTTTTGTGATGCTCGTCAGGGGGGCGGAGCCTATGGAAAAACGCCA
GCAACGCGGCCTTTTTACGGTTCCTGGCCTTTTGCTGGCCTTTTGCTCACATGTTCTTTCCTGCGTTATC
CCCTGATTCTGTGGATAACCGTATTACCGCCTTTGAGTGAGCTGATACCGCTCGCCGCAGCCGAACGACC
GAGCGCAGCGAGTCAGTGAGCGAGGAAGCGGAAGAGCGCCTGATGCGGTATTTTCTCCTTACGCATCTGT
GCGGTATTTCACACCGCAATGGTGCACTCTCAGTACAATCTGCTCTGATGCCGCATAGTTAAGCCAGTAT
ACACTCCGCTATCGCTACGTGACTGGGTCATGGCTGCGCCCCGACACCCGCCAACACCCGCTGACGCGCC
CTGACGGGCTTGTCTGCTCCCGGCATCCGCTTACAGACAAGCTGTGACCGTCTCCGGGAGCTGCATGTGT
CAGAGGTTTTCACCGTCATCACCGAAACGCGCGAGGCAGCTGCGGTAAAGCTCATCAGCGTGGTCGTGAA
GCGATTCACAGATGTCTGCCTGTTCATCCGCGTCCAGCTCGTTGAGTTTCTCCAGAAGCGTTAATGTCTG
GCTTCTGATAAAGCGGGCCATGTTAAGGGCGGTTTTTTCCTGTTTGGTCACTGATGCCTCCGTGTAAGGG
GGATTTCTGTTCATGGGGGTAATGATACCGATGAAACGAGAGAGGATGCTCACGATACGGGTTACTGATG
ATGAACATGCCCGGTTACTGGAACGTTGTGAGGGTAAACAACTGGCGGTATGGATGCGGCGGGACCAGAG
AAAAATCACTCAGGGTCAATGCCAGCGCTTCGTTAATACAGATGTAGGTGTTCCACAGGGTAGCCAGCAG
CATCCTGCGATGCAGATCCGGAACATAATGGTGCAGGGCGCTGACTTCCGCGTTTCCAGACTTTACGAAA
CACGGAAACCGAAGACCATTCATGTTGTTGCTCAGGTCGCAGACGTTTTGCAGCAGCAGTCGCTTCACGT
TCGCTCGCGTATCGGTGATTCATTCTGCTAACCAGTAAGGCAACCCCGCCAGCCTAGCCGGGTCCTCAAC
GACAGGAGCACGATCATGCGCACCCGTGGGGCCGCCATGCCGGCGATAATGGCCTGCTTCTCGCCGAAAC
GTTTGGTGGCGGGACCAGTGACGAAGGCTTGAGCGAGGGCGTGCAAGATTCCGAATACCGCAAGCGACAG
GCCGATCATCGTCGCGCTCCAGCGAAAGCGGTCCTCGCCGAAAATGACCCAGAGCGCTGCCGGCACCTGT
CCTACGAGTTGCATGATAAAGAAGACAGTCATAAGTGCGGCGACGATAGTCATGCCCCGCGCCCACCGGA
AGGAGCTGACTGGGTTGAAGGCTCTCAAGGGCATCGGTCGAGATCCCGGTGCCTAATGAGTGAGCTAACT
TACATTAATTGCGTTGCGCTCACTGCCCGCTTTCCAGTCGGGAAACCTGTCGTGCCAGCTGCATTAATGA
ATCGGCCAACGCGCGGGGAGAGGCGGTTTGCGTATTGGGCGCCAGGGTGGTTTTTCTTTTCACCAGTGAG
ACGGGCAACAGCTGATTGCCCTTCACCGCCTGGCCCTGAGAGAGTTGCAGCAAGCGGTCCACGCTGGTTT
GCCCCAGCAGGCGAAAATCCTGTTTGATGGTGGTTAACGGCGGGATATAACATGAGCTGTCTTCGGTATC
GTCGTATCCCACTACCGAGATATCCGCACCAACGCGCAGCCCGGACTCGGTAATGGCGCGCATTGCGCCC
AGCGCCATCTGATCGTTGGCAACCAGCATCGCAGTGGGAACGATGCCCTCATTCAGCATTTGCATGGTTT
GTTGAAAACCGGACATGGCACTCCAGTCGCCTTCCCGTTCCGCTATCGGCTGAATTTGATTGCGAGTGAG
ATATTTATGCCAGCCAGCCAGACGCAGACGCGCCGAGACAGAACTTAATGGGCCCGCTAACAGCGCGATT
TGCTGGTGACCCAATGCGACCAGATGCTCCACGCCCAGTCGCGTACCGTCTTCATGGGAGAAAATAATAC
TGTTGATGGGTGTCTGGTCAGAGACATCAAGAAATAACGCCGGAACATTAGTGCAGGCAGCTTCCACAGC
AATGGCATCCTGGTCATCCAGCGGATAGTTAATGATCAGCCCACTGACGCGTTGCGCGAGAAGATTGTGC
ACCGCCGCTTTACAGGCTTCGACGCCGCTTCGTTCTACCATCGACACCACCACGCTGGCACCCAGTTGAT
CGGCGCGAGATTTAATCGCCGCGACAATTTGCGACGGCGCGTGCAGGGCCAGACTGGAGGTGGCAACGCC
AATCAGCAACGACTGTTTGCCCGCCAGTTGTTGTGCCACGCGGTTGGGAATGTAATTCAGCTCCGCCATC
GCCGCTTCCACTTTTTCCCGCGTTTTCGCAGAAACGTGGCTGGCCTGGTTCACCACGCGGGAAACGGTCT
GATAAGAGACACCGGCATACTCTGCGACATCGTATAACGTTACTGGTTTCACATTCACCACCCTGAATTG
ACTCTCTTCCGGGCGCTATCATGCCATACCGCGAAAGGTTTTGCGCCATTCGATGGTGTCCGGGATCTCG
ACGCTCTCCCTTATGCGACTCCTGCATTAGGAAGCAGCCCAGTAGTAGGTTGAGGCCGTTGAGCACCGCC
GCCGCAAGGAATGGTGCATGCAAGGAGATGGCGCCC
Features (pLannotate 1.2.2; 20 found; start..end, strand, type, name):
    193..211     +  promoter       T7 promoter: promoter for bacteriophage T7 RNA polymerase
    212..236     +  protein_bind   lac operator: The lac repressor binds to the lac operator to inhibit transcription in E. coli. This inhibition can be relieved by adding lactose or isopropyl-β-D-thiogalactopyranoside (IPTG). lac repressor encoded by lacI
    251..273     +  RBS            RBS: efficient ribosome binding site from bacteriophage T7 gene 10 (Olins and Rangwala, 1989)
    286..309     +  CDS            8xHis: 8xHis affinity tag
    310..960     +  CDS            GST26_SCHJA: Experimental evidence at protein level: Swiss-Prot protein existence level 1. GST isoenzymes appear to play a central role in the parasite detoxification system. Other functions are also suspected including a role in increasing the solubility of haematin in the parasite gut. From Schistosoma japonicum (Blood fluke).
    988..1005    +  CDS            9xHis (fragment): 9xHis affinity tag
   1015..1064    +  CDS            SET1 (fragment): solubility-enhancement tag derived from T7 phage gene 10B
   1072..1119    +  terminator     T7 terminator: transcription terminator for bacteriophage T7 RNA polymerase
   1156..1584    +  rep_origin     f1 ori (sequence partly withheld): f1 bacteriophage origin of replication; arrow indicates direction of (+) strand synthesis
   1637..1694    +  promoter       AmpR promoter (fragment): bla
   1703..2518    -  CDS            KanR: aminoglycoside phosphotransferase; aph(3')-Ia; confers resistance to kanamycin in bacteria or G418 (Geneticin®) in eukaryotes
   2640..3228    +  rep_origin     ori: high-copy-number ColE1/pMB1/pBR322/pUC origin of replication
   3414..3553    -  misc_feature   bom: basis of mobility region from pBR322
   3655..3846    -  CDS            rop: Rop protein, which maintains plasmids at low copy number; rop
   3863..4243    +  CDS            YPB1_ECOLX: Protein predicted: Swiss-Prot protein existence level 4. From Escherichia coli.
   4315..4606    -  CDS            TcR (fragment): tetracycline efflux protein; tet; confers resistance to tetracycline
   4621..4642    -  protein_bind   CAP binding site: CAP binding activates transcription in the presence of cAMP. E. coli catabolite activator protein
   4655..5737    -  CDS            lacI: lac repressor; lacI; The lac repressor binds to the lac operator to inhibit transcription in E. coli. This inhibition can be relieved by adding lactose or isopropyl-β-D-thiogalactopyranoside (IPTG).
   5738..5815    -  promoter       lacI promoter: lacI
   5823..171     -  CDS            TcR (fragment) (across the origin): tetracycline efflux protein; tet; confers resistance to tetracycline
