[The description below was written by a language model from this plasmid's Addgene catalogue record and pLannotate feature annotations shown in this document.]
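Description:
pTH860-gst-optec A180Q is a bacterial expression plasmid of about 5.9 kb built on the pET28a backbone. It produces a His-tagged point mutant of glutathione S-transferase in E. coli. The insert of roughly 700 bp is a synthetic gene cloned between the NcoI and HindIII sites, both of which are retained. It encodes a GST that the annotation matches to the 26 kDa Schistosoma japonicum enzyme, recoded with codons preferred in E. coli and carrying an alanine-to-glutamine change at position 180. An eight-histidine tag lies directly upstream of the GST coding sequence at its N-terminus, for metal-affinity purification.

Expression follows the standard pET arrangement. A T7 promoter with an adjacent lac operator is followed by the phage T7 gene 10 ribosome binding site, the tagged open reading frame and a T7 terminator. The plasmid also carries lacI under its own promoter, so transcription stays repressed until IPTG is added, and it requires a host that supplies T7 RNA polymerase. Downstream of the insert, the annotation picks up a short histidine-tag fragment and a T7 gene 10-like fragment. These appear to be leftover backbone sequence, and the record does not indicate that they are part of the expressed protein.

The plasmid is selected with kanamycin through the aph(3')-Ia gene and replicates from a pBR322-type ColE1 origin with the bom and rop elements. The catalogue lists it as high copy. An f1 origin is also present. The depositor sequence and the repository sequence show the same feature set and differ by only a few nucleotides in length. The associated study examines how codon usage affects translational accuracy and protein quality, which suggests the mutant serves as a defined variant for comparing GST products, although the record does not state its exact role.
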