Addgene plasmid #89594: pTH860-gst-optec A180Q
Purpose: Plasmid for bacterial expression of a His-tagged A180Q mutant of GST encoded by preferred codons
Depositing lab: Tobias von der Haar. Depositing organization: London and South East University Group (LASE). Publication: Codon-Dependent Translational Accuracy Controls Protein Quality in Escherichia coli but not in Saccharomyces cerevisiae. Jossé L, Sampson CDD, Tuite MF, Howland K, von der Haar T. bioRxiv 200006 10.1101/200006.
Backbone
  Vector backbone: pET28a
  Backbone manufacturer: EMD Biosciences
  Backbone size w/o insert (bp): 5240
  Total vector size (bp): 5935
  Vector type: Bacterial Expression
Growth in bacteria
  Bacterial resistance: Kanamycin, 50 μg/mL
  Growth temperature: 37°C
  Growth strain: DH5alpha
  Copy number: High Copy
Gene/Insert
  Gene/Insert name: glutathione-S transferase A180Q mutant, codon-optimised for bacterial expression
  Species: synthetic construct
  Insert size (bp): 695
  Mutation: changed alanine 180 to glutamine
  GenBank ID: LT799420.1
  Promoter: T7
  Tag / fusion protein: 8xhistidine (N terminal on insert)
  Cloning method: Restriction Enzyme; 5′ cloning site NcoI (not destroyed); 3′ cloning site HindIII (not destroyed)
  Sequencing primers: 5′ GGCGCCAGCAACCGCACCTGTGGC; 3′ GCGCCGCTACAGGGCGCGTCC
Terms and licenses: Academic/Nonprofit Terms; Industry Terms: Not Available to Industry
How to cite: pTH860-gst-optec A180Q was a gift from Tobias von der Haar (Addgene plasmid # 89594 ; http://n2t.net/addgene:89594 ; RRID:Addgene_89594)
